Addgene plasmid #164444: GB1-PRD(703-868, P801G)-Strep
Purpose: Codon-optimized bacterial expression plasmid. Expresses GB1-His6-TEV-ALIX(703-868, P801G)-Strep.
Depositing lab: Lalit Deshmukh. Depositing organization: University of California, San Diego (UCSD). Publication: Mechanistic Roles of Tyrosine Phosphorylation in Reversible Amyloids, Autoinhibition, and Endosomal Membrane Association of ALIX. Elias RD, Ramaraju B, Deshmukh L. J Biol Chem. 2021 Oct 21:101328. doi: 10.1016/j.jbc.2021.101328. PubMed 34688656.
Backbone
  Vector backbone: pET-11a
  Backbone size w/o insert (bp): 5643
  Total vector size (bp): 6441
  Vector type: Bacterial Expression
Growth in bacteria
  Bacterial resistance: Ampicillin, 100 μg/mL
  Growth temperature: 37°C
  Growth strain: DH5alpha
  Copy number: Low Copy
Gene/Insert
  Gene/Insert name: GB1-His6-TEV-ALIX(703-868, P801G)-Strep (alt names: ALIX Proline Rich Domain; ALIX Proline Rich Region)
  Species: H. sapiens (human)
  Insert size (bp): 798
  Mutation: Proline 801 to Glycine
  Entrez Gene: PDCD6IP (a.k.a. AIP1, ALIX, DRIP4, HP95, MCPH29)
  Tag / fusion protein: GB1-His6-TEV (N terminal on insert); Strep tag (WSHPQFEK) (C terminal on insert)
Terms and licenses: Academic/Nonprofit Terms; Industry Terms: Not Available to Industry
How to cite: GB1-PRD(703-868, P801G)-Strep was a gift from Lalit Deshmukh (Addgene plasmid # 164444 ; http://n2t.net/addgene:164444 ; RRID:Addgene_164444)
