[The description below was written by a language model from this plasmid's Addgene catalogue record and pLannotate feature annotations shown in this document.]
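Description:
GB1-PRD(703-868, P801G)-Strep is a bacterial expression plasmid built on the pET-11a backbone, about 6.4 kb in total, for producing a fragment of the human ESCRT-associated protein ALIX (gene PDCD6IP) in E. coli. It replicates from a pBR322-type ColE1 origin accompanied by the bom region and the rop gene, which keeps copy number low as catalogued, and it is selected with ampicillin through the bla (β-lactamase) gene. The scattered tetracycline-resistance fragments in the feature table are non-functional remnants of the pBR322 lineage rather than a usable marker.

Expression is driven by a T7 promoter followed by a lac operator and the T7 gene 10 ribosome binding site, and it ends at a T7 terminator. The plasmid also carries lacI, so transcription is repressed until induced with IPTG in a host that supplies T7 RNA polymerase. The codon-optimized open reading frame of roughly 800 bp encodes the GB1 domain of streptococcal protein G, commonly used as a solubility-enhancing fusion partner. This is followed by a His6 tag and a TEV protease cleavage site (both listed in the catalogue but not individually annotated in the table), then ALIX residues 703-868, corresponding to the proline-rich domain and carrying a proline 801 to glycine substitution, and finally a C-terminal Strep-tag II. A short annotated T7 gene 10-derived fragment lies downstream of the Strep tag and appears to be backbone sequence rather than part of the described fusion.

The two affinity tags at opposite ends allow purification of full-length product, and TEV cleavage can remove the GB1-His6 portion. The associated study concerns tyrosine phosphorylation, reversible amyloid formation, autoinhibition and membrane association of ALIX, which suggests the construct was used for recombinant protein production for biophysical work.
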