Features (pLannotate 1.2.2; 21 found; start..end, strand, type, name):
      1..19      +  promoter       T7 promoter: promoter for bacteriophage T7 RNA polymerase
     20..44      +  protein_bind   lac operator: The lac repressor binds to the lac operator to inhibit transcription in E. coli. This inhibition can be relieved by adding lactose or isopropyl-β-D-thiogalactopyranoside (IPTG). lac repressor encoded by lacI
     59..81      +  RBS            RBS: efficient ribosome binding site from bacteriophage T7 gene 10 (Olins and Rangwala, 1989)
     95..256     +  CDS            spg (fragment): SPG1_STRSG - Experimental evidence at protein level: Swiss-Prot protein existence level 1. Binds to the constant Fc region of IgG with high affinity. From Streptococcus sp. group G.
    365..862     +  CDS            PDCD6IP (fragment): PDC6I_HUMAN - Also known as AIP1, ALIX, KIAA1375. Experimental evidence at protein level: Swiss-Prot protein existence level 1. (Microbial infection) Involved in HIV-1 virus budding. Can replace TSG101 it its role of supporting HIV-1 release; this function requires the interaction with CHMP4B. The ESCRT machinery also functions in topologically equivalent membrane fission events, such as enveloped virus budding (HIV-1 and other lentiviruses). From Homo sapiens (Human).
    863..886     +  CDS            Strep-Tag II: peptide that binds Strep-Tactin®, an engineered form of streptavidin
    897..946     +  CDS            SET1 (fragment): solubility-enhancement tag derived from T7 phage gene 10B
    954..1001    +  terminator     T7 terminator: transcription terminator for bacteriophage T7 RNA polymerase
   1024..1128    -  CDS            TcR (fragment): tetracycline efflux protein; tet; confers resistance to tetracycline
   1176..1204    -  promoter       tet promoter: E. coli promoter for tetracycline efflux protein gene
   1317..1421    +  promoter       AmpR promoter: bla
   1422..2282    +  CDS            AmpR: β-lactamase; bla; confers resistance to ampicillin, carbenicillin, and related antibiotics
   2453..3041    +  rep_origin     ori: high-copy-number ColE1/pMB1/pBR322/pUC origin of replication
   3227..3366    -  misc_feature   bom: basis of mobility region from pBR322
   3468..3659    -  CDS            rop: Rop protein, which maintains plasmids at low copy number; rop
   3676..4056    +  CDS            YPB1_ECOLX: Protein predicted: Swiss-Prot protein existence level 4. From Escherichia coli.
   4298..4922    -  CDS            TcR (fragment): tetracycline efflux protein; tet; confers resistance to tetracycline
   4937..4958    -  protein_bind   CAP binding site: CAP binding activates transcription in the presence of cAMP. E. coli catabolite activator protein
   4971..6053    -  CDS            lacI: lac repressor; lacI; The lac repressor binds to the lac operator to inhibit transcription in E. coli. This inhibition can be relieved by adding lactose or isopropyl-β-D-thiogalactopyranoside (IPTG).
   6054..6131    -  promoter       lacI promoter: lacI
   6139..6418    -  CDS            TcR (fragment): tetracycline efflux protein; tet; confers resistance to tetracycline
>Addgene plasmid #164444 | GB1-PRD(703-868, P801G)-Strep | addgene full sequence | sequence record 324031 | Addgene NGS Result
TAATACGACTCACTATAGGGGAATTGTGAGCGGATAACAATTCCCCTCTAGAAATAATTTTGTTTAACTT
TAAGAAGGAGATATACATATGCAATACAAACTGGCGCTGAACGGCAAAACGCTGAAGGGTGAAACGACGA
CCGAGGCCGTTGATGCGGCCACGGCCGAGAAAGTGTTCAAGCAGTACGCCAACGACAACGGTGTTGATGG
CGAATGGACCTACGACGATGCGACCAAAACCTTCACCGTGACCGAACTGGTTCCGCGCGGCAGTATCGAA
GGTCGCATCCGCGAGAATCTGAAAGATAGCGGTCTGTTTCTGGAGCATCACCACCATCACCATGAAAATC
TGTACTTCCAAGGCGACGAACTGCTGAAAGATCTGCAGCAGAGCATTGCCCGCGAACCAAGCGCCCCAAG
CATCCCGACGCCAGCCTATCAGAGTAGTCCGGCGGGTGGTCATGCGCCGACCCCACCAACGCCGGCCCCA
CGTACGATGCCGCCAACCAAACCGCAACCACCAGCGCGTCCGCCACCACCAGTTCTCCCAGCCAATCGCG
CCCCAAGTGCGACCGCGCCAAGCCCAGTTGGTGCGGGTACCGCCGCGCCAGCGCCAAGTCAAACGCCGGG
TAGTGCCCCACCACCACAAGCGCAAGGCGGCCCATATCCGACGTACCCGGGCTATCCGGGCTACTGCCAG
ATGCCAATGCCGATGGGTTACAACCCATACGCGTACGGCCAGTATAACATGCCGTACCCACCGGTGTACC
ACCAGAGTCCGGGCCAAGCCCCATACCCGGGTCCACAGCAGCCAAGCTACCCGTTCCCGCAGCCACCACA
GCAAAGTTACTACCCGCAGCAATGGAGCCATCCGCAGTTCGAAAAGTAAGGATCCGGCTGCTAACAAAGC
CCGAAAGGAAGCTGAGTTGGCTGCTGCCACCGCTGAGCAATAACTAGCATAACCCCTTGGGGCCTCTAAA
CGGGTCTTGAGGGGTTTTTTGCTGAAAGGAGGAACTATATCCGGATATCCCGCAAGAGGCCCGGCAGTAC
CGGCATAACCAAGCCTATGCCTACAGCATCCAGGGTGACGGTGCCGAGGATGACGATGAGCGCATTGTTA
GATTTCATACACGGTGCCTGACTGCGTTAGCAATTTAACTGTGATAAACTACCGCATTAAAGCTTATCGA
TGATAAGCTGTCAAACATGAGAATTCTTGAAGACGAAAGGGCCTCGTGATACGCCTATTTTTATAGGTTA
ATGTCATGATAATAATGGTTTCTTAGACGTCAGGTGGCACTTTTCGGGGAAATGTGCGCGGAACCCCTAT
TTGTTTATTTTTCTAAATACATTCAAATATGTATCCGCTCATGAGACAATAACCCTGATAAATGCTTCAA
TAATATTGAAAAAGGAAGAGTATGAGTATTCAACATTTCCGTGTCGCCCTTATTCCCTTTTTTGCGGCAT
TTTGCCTTCCTGTTTTTGCTCACCCAGAAACGCTGGTGAAAGTAAAAGATGCTGAAGATCAGTTGGGTGC
ACGAGTGGGTTACATCGAACTGGATCTCAACAGCGGTAAGATCCTTGAGAGTTTTCGCCCCGAAGAACGT
TTTCCAATGATGAGCACTTTTAAAGTTCTGCTATGTGGCGCGGTATTATCCCGTGTTGACGCCGGGCAAG
AGCAACTCGGTCGCCGCATACACTATTCTCAGAATGACTTGGTTGAGTACTCACCAGTCACAGAAAAGCA
TCTTACGGATGGCATGACAGTAAGAGAATTATGCAGTGCTGCCATAACCATGAGTGATAACACTGCGGCC
AACTTACTTCTGACAACGATCGGAGGACCGAAGGAGCTAACCGCTTTTTTGCACAACATGGGGGATCATG
TAACTCGCCTTGATCGTTGGGAACCGGAGCTGAATGAAGCCATACCAAACGACGAGCGTGACACCACGAT
GCCTGCAGCAATGGCAACAACGTTGCGCAAACTATTAACTGGCGAACTACTTACTCTAGCTTCCCGGCAA
CAATTAATAGACTGGATGGAGGCGGATAAAGTTGCAGGACCACTTCTGCGCTCGGCCCTTCCGGCTGGCT
GGTTTATTGCTGATAAATCTGGAGCCGGTGAGCGTGGGTCTCGCGGTATCATTGCAGCACTGGGGCCAGA
TGGTAAGCCCTCCCGTATCGTAGTTATCTACACGACGGGGAGTCAGGCAACTATGGATGAACGAAATAGA
CAGATCGCTGAGATAGGTGCCTCACTGATTAAGCATTGGTAACTGTCAGACCAAGTTTACTCATATATAC
TTTAGATTGATTTAAAACTTCATTTTTAATTTAAAAGGATCTAGGTGAAGATCCTTTTTGATAATCTCAT
GACCAAAATCCCTTAACGTGAGTTTTCGTTCCACTGAGCGTCAGACCCCGTAGAAAAGATCAAAGGATCT
TCTTGAGATCCTTTTTTTCTGCGCGTAATCTGCTGCTTGCAAACAAAAAAACCACCGCTACCAGCGGTGG
TTTGTTTGCCGGATCAAGAGCTACCAACTCTTTTTCCGAAGGTAACTGGCTTCAGCAGAGCGCAGATACC
AAATACTGTCCTTCTAGTGTAGCCGTAGTTAGGCCACCACTTCAAGAACTCTGTAGCACCGCCTACATAC
CTCGCTCTGCTAATCCTGTTACCAGTGGCTGCTGCCAGTGGCGATAAGTCGTGTCTTACCGGGTTGGACT
CAAGACGATAGTTACCGGATAAGGCGCAGCGGTCGGGCTGAACGGGGGGTTCGTGCACACAGCCCAGCTT
GGAGCGAACGACCTACACCGAACTGAGATACCTACAGCGTGAGCTATGAGAAAGCGCCACGCTTCCCGAA
GGGAGAAAGGCGGACAGGTATCCGGTAAGCGGCAGGGTCGGAACAGGAGAGCGCACGAGGGAGCTTCCAG
GGGGAAACGCCTGGTATCTTTATAGTCCTGTCGGGTTTCGCCACCTCTGACTTGAGCGTCGATTTTTGTG
ATGCTCGTCAGGGGGGCGGAGCCTATGGAAAAACGCCAGCAACGCGGCCTTTTTACGGTTCCTGGCCTTT
TGCTGGCCTTTTGCTCACATGTTCTTTCCTGCGTTATCCCCTGATTCTGTGGATAACCGTATTACCGCCT
TTGAGTGAGCTGATACCGCTCGCCGCAGCCGAACGACCGAGCGCAGCGAGTCAGTGAGCGAGGAAGCGGA
AGAGCGCCTGATGCGGTATTTTCTCCTTACGCATCTGTGCGGTATTTCACACCGCAATGGTGCACTCTCA
GTACAATCTGCTCTGATGCCGCATAGTTAAGCCAGTATACACTCCGCTATCGCTACGTGACTGGGTCATG
GCTGCGCCCCGACACCCGCCAACACCCGCTGACGCGCCCTGACGGGCTTGTCTGCTCCCGGCATCCGCTT
ACAGACAAGCTGTGACCGTCTCCGGGAGCTGCATGTGTCAGAGGTTTTCACCGTCATCACCGAAACGCGC
GAGGCAGCTGCGGTAAAGCTCATCAGCGTGGTCGTGAAGCGATTCACAGATGTCTGCCTGTTCATCCGCG
TCCAGCTCGTTGAGTTTCTCCAGAAGCGTTAATGTCTGGCTTCTGATAAAGCGGGCCATGTTAAGGGCGG
TTTTTTCCTGTTTGGTCACTGATGCCTCCGTGTAAGGGGGATTTCTGTTCATGGGGGTAATGATACCGAT
GAAACGAGAGAGGATGCTCACGATACGGGTTACTGATGATGAACATGCCCGGTTACTGGAACGTTGTGAG
GGTAAACAACTGGCGGTATGGATGCGGCGGGACCAGAGAAAAATCACTCAGGGTCAATGCCAGCGCTTCG
TTAATACAGATGTAGGTGTTCCACAGGGTAGCCAGCAGCATCCTGCGATGCAGATCCGGAACATAATGGT
GCAGGGCGCTGACTTCCGCGTTTCCAGACTTTACGAAACACGGAAACCGAAGACCATTCATGTTGTTGCT
CAGGTCGCAGACGTTTTGCAGCAGCAGTCGCTTCACGTTCGCTCGCGTATCGGTGATTCATTCTGCTAAC
CAGTAAGGCAACCCCGCCAGCCTAGCCGGGTCCTCAACGACAGGAGCACGATCATGCGCACCCGTGGCCA
GGACCCAACGCTGCCCGAGATGCGCCGCGTGCGGCTGCTGGAGATGGCGGACGCGATGGATATGTTCTGC
CAAGGGTTGGTTTGCGCATTCACAGTTCTCCGCAAGAATTGATTGGCTCCAATTCTTGGAGTGGTGAATC
CGTTAGCGAGGTGCCGCCGGCTTCCATTCAGGTCGAGGTGGCCCGGCTCCATGCACCGCGACGCAACGCG
GGGAGGCAGACAAGGTATAGGGCGGCGCCTACAATCCATGCCAACCCGTTCCATGTGCTCGCCGAGGCGG
CATAAATCGCCGTGACGATCAGCGGTCCAATGATCGAAGTTAGGCTGGTAAGAGCCGCGAGCGATCCTTG
AAGCTGTCCCTGATGGTCGTCATCTACCTGCCTGGACAGCATGGCCTGCAACGCGGGCATCCCGATGCCG
CCGGAAGCGAGAAGAATCATAATGGGGAAGGCCATCCAGCCTCGCGTCGCGAACGCCAGCAAGACGTAGC
CCAGCGCGTCGGCCGCCATGCCGGCGATAATGGCCTGCTTCTCGCCGAAACGTTTGGTGGCGGGACCAGT
GACGAAGGCTTGAGCGAGGGCGTGCAAGATTCCGAATACCGCAAGCGACAGGCCGATCATCGTCGCGCTC
CAGCGAAAGCGGTCCTCGCCGAAAATGACCCAGAGCGCTGCCGGCACCTGTCCTACGAGTTGCATGATAA
AGAAGACAGTCATAAGTGCGGCGACGATAGTCATGCCCCGCGCCCACCGGAAGGAGCTGACTGGGTTGAA
GGCTCTCAAGGGCATCGGTCGAGATCCCGGTGCCTAATGAGTGAGCTAACTTACATTAATTGCGTTGCGC
TCACTGCCCGCTTTCCAGTCGGGAAACCTGTCGTGCCAGCTGCATTAATGAATCGGCCAACGCGCGGGGA
GAGGCGGTTTGCGTATTGGGCGCCAGGGTGGTTTTTCTTTTCACCAGTGAGACGGGCAACAGCTGATTGC
CCTTCACCGCCTGGCCCTGAGAGAGTTGCAGCAAGCGGTCCACGCTGGTTTGCCCCAGCAGGCGAAAATC
CTGTTTGATGGTGGTTAACGGCGGGATATAACATGAGCTGTCTTCGGTATCGTCGTATCCCACTACCGAG
ATATCCGCACCAACGCGCAGCCCGGACTCGGTAATGGCGCGCATTGCGCCCAGCGCCATCTGATCGTTGG
CAACCAGCATCGCAGTGGGAACGATGCCCTCATTCAGCATTTGCATGGTTTGTTGAAAACCGGACATGGC
ACTCCAGTCGCCTTCCCGTTCCGCTATCGGCTGAATTTGATTGCGAGTGAGATATTTATGCCAGCCAGCC
AGACGCAGACGCGCCGAGACAGAACTTAATGGGCCCGCTAACAGCGCGATTTGCTGGTGACCCAATGCGA
CCAGATGCTCCACGCCCAGTCGCGTACCGTCTTCATGGGAGAAAATAATACTGTTGATGGGTGTCTGGTC
AGAGACATCAAGAAATAACGCCGGAACATTAGTGCAGGCAGCTTCCACAGCAATGGCATCCTGGTCATCC
AGCGGATAGTTAATGATCAGCCCACTGACGCGTTGCGCGAGAAGATTGTGCACCGCCGCTTTACAGGCTT
CGACGCCGCTTCGTTCTACCATCGACACCACCACGCTGGCACCCAGTTGATCGGCGCGAGATTTAATCGC
CGCGACAATTTGCGACGGCGCGTGCAGGGCCAGACTGGAGGTGGCAACGCCAATCAGCAACGACTGTTTG
CCCGCCAGTTGTTGTGCCACGCGGTTGGGAATGTAATTCAGCTCCGCCATCGCCGCTTCCACTTTTTCCC
GCGTTTTCGCAGAAACGTGGCTGGCCTGGTTCACCACGCGGGAAACGGTCTGATAAGAGACACCGGCATA
CTCTGCGACATCGTATAACGTTACTGGTTTCACATTCACCACCCTGAATTGACTCTCTTCCGGGCGCTAT
CATGCCATACCGCGAAAGGTTTTGCGCCATTCGATGGTGTCCGGGATCTCGACGCTCTCCCTTATGCGAC
TCCTGCATTAGGAAGCAGCCCAGTAGTAGGTTGAGGCCGTTGAGCACCGCCGCCGCAAGGAATGGTGCAT
GCAAGGAGATGGCGCCCAACAGTCCCCCGGCCACGGGGCCTGCCACCATACCCACGCCGAAACAAGCGCT
CATGAGCCCGAAGTGGCGAGCCCGATCTTCCCCATCGGTGATGTCGGCGATATAGGCGCCAGCAACCGCA
CCTGTGGCGCCGGTGATGCCGGCCACGATGCGTCCGGCGTAGAGGATCGAGATCTCGATCCCGCGAAAT
