>Addgene plasmid #164444 | GB1-PRD(703-868, P801G)-Strep | depositor partial sequence | sequence record 319169 | GB1-PRD(703-868, P801G)-Strep
ATGCAATACAAACTGGCGCTGAACGGCAAAACGCTGAAGGGTGAAACGACGACCGAGGCCGTTGATGCGG
CCACGGCCGAGAAAGTGTTCAAGCAGTACGCCAACGACAACGGTGTTGATGGCGAATGGACCTACGACGA
TGCGACCAAAACCTTCACCGTGACCGAACTGGTTCCGCGCGGCAGTATCGAAGGTCGCATCCGCGAGAAT
CTGAAAGATAGCGGTCTGTTTCTGGAGCATCACCACCATCACCATGAAAATCTGTACTTCCAAGGCGACG
AACTGCTGAAAGATCTGCAGCAGAGCATTGCCCGCGAACCAAGCGCCCCAAGCATCCCGACGCCAGCCTA
TCAGAGTAGTCCGGCGGGTGGTCATGCGCCGACCCCACCAACGCCGGCCCCACGTACGATGCCGCCAACC
AAACCGCAACCACCAGCGCGTCCGCCACCACCAGTTCTCCCAGCCAATCGCGCCCCAAGTGCGACCGCGC
CAAGCCCAGTTGGTGCGGGTACCGCCGCGCCAGCGCCAAGTCAAACGCCGGGTAGTGCCCCACCACCACA
AGCGCAAGGCGGCCCATATCCGACGTACCCGGGCTATCCGGGCTACTGCCAGATGCCAATGCCGATGGGT
TACAACCCATACGCGTACGGCCAGTATAACATGCCGTACCCACCGGTGTACCACCAGAGTCCGGGCCAAG
CCCCATACCCGGGTCCACAGCAGCCAAGCTACCCGTTCCCGCAGCCACCACAGCAAAGTTACTACCCGCA
GCAATGGAGCCATCCGCAGTTCGAAAAGTAA
